>Addgene plasmid #145799 | pAtetO_6xHis-Bst-LF | addgene full sequence | sequence record 297110 | Addgene NGS Result
GTTGACACTCTATCATTGATAGAGTTATTTTACCTCTCCCTATCAGTGATAGAGAAAACTAGAAATAATT
TTGTTTAACTTTAAGAAGGAGATATACATATGGCTAGCAGAGGATCGCATCACCATCACCATCACATCGA
AGGGCGCGAAAGTCCCAGCAGCGAGGAAGAAAAACCGCTGGCGAAAATGGCATTTACTCTGGCGGATCGC
GTTACCGAAGAAATGCTGGCGGATAAAGCGGCCTTGGTAGTGGAAGTGGTGGAAGAAAACTATCATGACG
CGCCTATTGTTGGGATTGCTGTTGTTAACGAGCACGGACGCTTCTTTCTGCGCCCGGAAACCGCGCTGGC
CGATCCTCAATTCGTGGCTTGGCTGGGAGATGAGACCAAAAAAAAAAGCATGTTCGATTCTAAACGCGCG
GCCGTTGCGTTAAAATGGAAAGGCATCGAACTGTGTGGTGTGAGCTTTGATCTCCTGCTGGCTGCCTACC
TCCTCGATCCGGCCCAGGGTGTTGATGATGTGGCCGCAGCGGCCAAAATGAAGCAATATGAGGCCGTCCG
TCCCGATGAAGCTGTGTATGGGAAGGGCGCCAAACGCGCGGTACCTGATGAACCAGTCCTGGCAGAGCAC
CTGGTCCGCAAAGCGGCAGCTATTTGGGAACTGGAACGCCCCTTTCTGGACGAATTACGCCGTAATGAAC
AAGATCGTCTTCTGGTAGAACTGGAGCAGCCGCTGTCGTCAATTCTCGCTGAAATGGAATTTGCGGGTGT
TAAAGTTGACACGAAACGCCTGGAGCAGATGGGTAAAGAATTGGCCGAACAGCTGGGTACCGTCGAACAA
CGTATTTATGAGTTAGCGGGACAGGAATTTAATATCAATTCCCCGAAGCAGCTGGGGGTGATTCTCTTTG
AGAAATTGCAGCTCCCTGTCCTTAAGAAAACCAAAACCGGTTACTCAACCAGTGCTGATGTGCTGGAGAA
ACTGGCCCCGTACCATGAGATCGTGGAGAATATTCTGCACTACCGGCAGCTCGGTAAGTTGCAAAGCACA
TATATCGAAGGCCTGCTGAAAGTAGTTCGCCCGGACACCAAAAAAGTCCACACAATCTTTAACCAGGCGC
TGACCCAAACCGGACGCCTGTCCTCAACCGAACCGAACTTGCAGAACATCCCGATCCGTCTTGAGGAGGG
TCGGAAGATCCGGCAGGCATTTGTCCCTAGCGAGAGCGATTGGCTTATTTTCGCGGCAGACTACAGCCAA
ATCGAATTGCGTGTGTTAGCACACATTGCGGAAGACGATAATTTGATGGAGGCGTTTCGCCGCGATCTTG
ATATTCACACGAAAACCGCGATGGATATTTTTCAGGTGAGTGAAGATGAAGTGACTCCAAACATGCGTCG
TCAAGCAAAAGCAGTCAATTTCGGCATCGTCTATGGTATCAGCGATTACGGTCTTGCTCAGAATCTTAAC
ATCAGCCGGAAAGAGGCCGCCGAATTTATTGAGCGTTATTTCGAGAGCTTTCCGGGCGTTAAACGCTACA
TGGAGAACATCGTGCAAGAAGCTAAGCAGAAGGGGTATGTGACCACTCTTCTGCATCGTCGGCGCTACTT
ACCGGATATTACTAGTCGTAACTTCAATGTGCGCTCATTTGCCGAACGTATGGCAATGAATACCCCGATC
CAGGGGTCCGCAGCAGATATTATCAAGAAAGCAATGATCGATTTGAACGCCCGGCTTAAAGAGGAACGCC
TTCAGGCGCACCTGCTGCTTCAGGTACATGATGAGCTTATCCTGGAAGCCCCGAAGGAAGAAATGGAACG
TCTGTGCCGTCTTGTTCCTGAGGTCATGGAACAAGCCGTGACACTGCGCGTGCCGTTGAAAGTGGATTAC
CACTATGGAAGTACTTGGTACGATGCGAAATGATAATTGCCTCTGCCAAAATTCTGTCCTCAAGCGTTTT
AGTTCGTCGGTCAGTTTCACCTGATTTACGTAAAAACCCGCTTCGGCGGGTTTTTGCTTTTGGAGGGGCA
GAAAGATGAATGACTGTCGGCCATTCGATGGTGTCGGGTCATGTGAGCAAAAGGCCAGCAAAAGGCCAGG
AACCGTAAAAAGGCCGCGTTGCTGGCGTTTTTCCATAGGCTCCGCCCCCCTGACGAGCATCACAAAAATC
GACGCTCAAGTCAGAGGTGGCGAAACCCGACAGGACTATAAAGATACCAGGCGTTTCCCCCTGGAAGCTC
CCTCGTGCGCTCTCCTGTTCCGACCCTGCCGCTTACCGGATACCTGTCCGCCTTTCTCCCTTCGGGAAGC
GTGGCGCTTTCTCATAGCTCACGCTGTAGGTATCTCAGTTCGGTGTAGGTCGTTCGCTCCAAGCTGGGCT
GTGTGCACGAACCCCCCGTTCAGCCCGACCGCTGCGCCTTATCCGGTAACTATCGTCTTGAGTCCAACCC
GGTAAGACACGACTTATCGCCACTGGCAGCAGCCACTGGTAACAGGATTAGCAGAGCGAGGTATGTAGGC
GGTGCTACAGAGTTCTTGAAGTGGTGGCCTAACTACGGCTACACTAGAAGGACAGTATTTGGTATCTGCG
CTCTGCTGAAGCCAGTTACCTTCGGAAAAAGAGTTGGTAGCTCTTGATCCGGCAAACAAACCACCGCTGG
TAGCGGTGGTTTTTTTGTTTGCAAGCAGCAGATTACGCGCAGAAAAAAAGGATCTCAAGAAGATCCTTTG
ATCTTTTCTACGGGGTCTGACGCTCAGTGGAACGAAAACTCACGTTAAGGGATTTTGGTCATGAGATTAT
CAAAAAGGATCTTCACCTAGATCCTTTTAAACTAGTGAAGTTACCATCACGGAAAAAGGTTATGCTGCTT
TTAAGACCCACTTTCACATTTAAGTTGTTTTTCTAATCCGCATATGATCAATTCAAGGCCGAATAAGAAG
GCTGGCTCTGCACCTTGGTGATCAAATAATTCGATAGCTTGTCGTAATAATGGCGGCATACTATCAGTAG
TAGGTGTTTCCCTTTCTTCTTTAGCGACTTGATGCTCTTGATCTTCCAATACGCAACCTAAAGTAAAATG
CCCCACTGCGCTGAGTGCATATAATGCATTCTCTAGTGAAAAACCTTGTTGGCATAAAAAGGCTAATTGA
TTTTCGAGAGTTTCATACTGTTTTTCTGTAGGCCGTGTACCTAAATGTACTTTTGCTCCATCGCGATGAC
TTAGTAAAGCACATCTAAAACTTTTAGCGTTATTACGTAAAAAATCTTGCCAGCTTTCCCCTTCTAAAGG
GCAAAAGTGAGTATGGTGCCTATCTAACATCTCAATGGCTAAGGCGTCGAGCAAAGCCCGCTTATTTTTT
ACATGCCAATACAATGTAGGCTGCTCTACACCTAGCTTCTGGGCGAGTTTACGGGTTGTTAAACCTTCGA
TTCCGACCTCATTAAGCAGCTCTAATGCGCTGTTAATCACTTTACTTTTATCTAAACGAGACATCATTAA
TTCCTACCAATGCTTAATCAGTGAGGCACCTATCTCAGCGATCTGTCTATTTCGTTCATCCATAGTTGCC
TGACTCCCCGTCGTGTAGATAACTACGATACGGGAGGGCTTACCATCTGGCCCCAGTGCTGCAATGATAC
CGCGAGAGCCACGCTCACCGGCTCCAGATTTATCAGCAATAAACCAGCCAGCCGGAAGGGCCGAGCGCAG
AAGTGGTCCTGCAACTTTATCCGCCTCCATCCAGTCTATCAATTGTTGCCGGGAAGCTAGAGTAAGTAGT
TCGCCAGTTAATAGTTTGCGCAACGTTGTTGCCATTGCTACAGGCATCGTGGTGTCACGCTCGTCGTTTG
GTATGGCTTCATTCAGCTCCGGTTCCCAACGATCAAGGCGAGTTACATGATCCCCCATGTTGTGCAAAAA
AGCGGTTAGCTCCTTCGGTCCTCCGATCGTTGTCAGAAGTAAGTTGGCCGCAGTGTTATCACTCATGGTT
ATGGCAGCACTGCATAATTCTCTTACTGTCATGCCATCCGTAAGATGCTTTTCTGTGACTGGTGAGTACT
CAACCAAGTCATTCTGAGAATAGTGTATGCGGCGACCGAGTTGCTCTTGCCCGGCGTCAATACGGGATAA
TACCGCGCCACATAGCAGAACTTTAAAAGTGCTCATCATTGGAAAACGTTCTTCGGGGCGAAAACTCTCA
AGGATCTTACCGCTGTTGAGATCCAGTTCGATGTAACCCACTCGTGCACCCAACTGATCTTCAGCATCTT
TTACTTTCACCAGCGTTTCTGGGTGAGCAAAAACAGGAAGGCAAAATGCCGCAAAAAAGGGAATAAGGGC
GACACGGAAATGTTGAATACTCATACTCTTCCTTTTTCAATATTATTGAAGCATTTATCAGGGTTATTGT
CTCATGAGCGGATACATATTTGAATGTATTTAGAAAAATAAACAAATAGGGGTTCCGCGCACATTTCCCG
GGAACTGCCAGACATCAAATAAAACAAAAGGCTCAGTCGGAAGACTGGGCCTTTTGTTTTATCTGTTGTT
TGTCGGTGAACACTCTCCCGATTGCGATACAGACCCTAATTTCACATCATATGACACTAATCCTAATTTT
T
Features (pLannotate 1.2.2; 10 found; start..end, strand, type, name):
      7..25      +  protein_bind   tet operator: bacterial operator O1 for the tetR and tetA genes tetracycline repressor TetR
     29..58      +  protein_bind   tetracycline response element (fragment): contains seven copies of the tetracycline operator tetO tetracycline repressor TetR
     70..92      +  RBS            RBS: efficient ribosome binding site from bacteriophage T7 gene 10 (Olins and Rangwala, 1989)
    118..135     +  CDS            7xHis (fragment): 6xHis affinity tag
    136..1920    +  CDS            polA (fragment): DPO1_BACCA - Experimental evidence at protein level: Swiss-Prot protein existence level 1. In addition to polymerase activity, this DNA polymerase exhibits 3'-5' and 5'-3' exonuclease activity. From Bacillus caldotenax.
   2130..2718    -  rep_origin     ori: high-copy-number ColE1/pMB1/pBR322/pUC origin of replication
   2871..3497    -  CDS            TetR: tetracycline repressor TetR; tetR; TetR binds to the tetracycline operator tetO to inhibit transcription. This inhibition can be relieved by adding tetracycline or doxycycline.
   3505..4364    -  CDS            AmpR (fragment): β-lactamase; bla; confers resistance to ampicillin, carbenicillin, and related antibiotics
   4365..4469    -  promoter       AmpR promoter: bla
   4499..4542    -  terminator     rrnB T1 terminator: Escherichia coli rrnB; transcription terminator T1 from the E. coli rrnB gene
