[The description below was written by a language model from this plasmid's Addgene catalogue record and pLannotate feature annotations shown in this document.]
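Description:
pAtetO_6xHis-Bst-LF is a bacterial expression plasmid for anhydrotetracycline (aTc)-inducible production of the large fragment of Bst DNA polymerase from Geobacillus stearothermophilus. Its pAtetO backbone was derived from pASK-IBA37plus by removing the original 6xHis tag, the multiple cloning site and the Rop gene. Loss of Rop fits the plasmid's listing as high copy, and the annotation shows a ColE1/pMB1-type origin. Selection in E. coli is by ampicillin, through a β-lactamase gene driven by its own bla promoter. The sequenced record is about 4.6 kb.

The expression cassette begins with the tet promoter/operator region (tet PA), followed by a strong ribosome binding site from phage T7 gene 10. Next comes an N-terminal 6xHis tag fused in frame to the Bst-LF coding sequence, an insert of roughly 1.8 kb introduced by Gibson cloning. The automated annotation matches this reading frame to a partial polA (DNA polymerase I) from the closely related Bacillus caldotenax. That match is a homology hit for a truncated Pol I, and the exonuclease activities in its description belong to the full-length reference protein; the catalogue lists the insert as Bst(exo-). TetR is encoded on the same plasmid, immediately downstream of the β-lactamase gene in the same orientation. It binds the tet operators and keeps transcription off until aTc releases it. An rrnB T1 terminator is also annotated, lying upstream of the bla promoter.

The His tag allows affinity purification of the recombinant enzyme. The associated publication concerns isothermal amplification and detection of SARS-CoV-2, which suggests the plasmid is a source of in-house Bst-LF for such assays.
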