Addgene plasmid #145799: pAtetO_6xHis-Bst-LF
Purpose: Plasmid for the aTc-inducible expression of the large-fragment of Bst DNAP
Depositing lab: Andrew Ellington. Depositing organization: University of Texas at Austin. Publication: High-Surety Isothermal Amplification and Detection of SARS-CoV-2. Bhadra S, Riedel TE, Lakhotia S, Tran ND, Ellington AD. mSphere. 2021 May 19;6(3):e00911-20. doi: 10.1128/mSphere.00911-20. PubMed 34011690.
Backbone
  Vector backbone: pAtetO
  Backbone manufacturer: modified from pASK-IBA37plus (IBA GmbH)
  Modifications to backbone: Removal of 6xHis tag, multiple cloning site, and Rop gene from pASK-IBA37plus
  Vector type: Bacterial Expression
Growth in bacteria
  Bacterial resistance: Ampicillin, 100 μg/mL
  Growth temperature: 37°C
  Growth strain: DH5alpha
  Copy number: High Copy
Gene/Insert
  Gene/Insert name: Bst-LF (alt names: Large-fragment Bst DNAP; Bst(exo-))
  Species: Geobacillus stearothermophilus
  Insert size (bp): 1827
  Promoter: tet PA
  Tag / fusion protein: 6xHis (N terminal on insert)
  Cloning method: Gibson Cloning
  Sequencing primers: 5′ TACAGACCCTAATTTCACATCATATGAC; 3′ CCGACGAACTAAAACGCTTGAGGAC
Terms and licenses: Academic/Nonprofit Terms; Industry Terms
Depositor comments: Please visit https://www.biorxiv.org/content/10.1101/2020.04.13.039941v3 for bioRxiv preprint.
How to cite: pAtetO_6xHis-Bst-LF was a gift from Andrew Ellington (Addgene plasmid # 145799 ; http://n2t.net/addgene:145799 ; RRID:Addgene_145799)
